>Addgene plasmid #152301 | pGBW-m4134416 | addgene full sequence | sequence record 312897 | Addgene NGS Result
CGTTACATAACTTACGGTAAATGGCCCGCCTGGCTGACCGCCCAACGACCCCCGCCCATTGACGTCAATA
ATGACGTATGTTCCCATAGTAACGCCAATAGGGACTTTCCATTGACGTCAATGGGTGGAGTATTTACGGT
AAACTGCCCACTTGGCAGTACATCAAGTGTATCATATGCCAAGTACGCCCCCTATTGACGTCAATGACGG
TAAATGGCCCGCCTGGCATTATGCCCAGTACATGACCTTATGGGACTTTCCTACTTGGCAGTACATCTAC
GTATTAGTCATCGCTATTACCATGCTGATGCGGTTTTGGCAGTACATCAATGGGCGTGGATAGCGGTTTG
ACTCACGGGGATTTCCAAGTCTCCACCCCATTGACGTCAATGGGAGTTTGTTTTGGCACCAAAATCAACG
GGACTTTCCAAAATGTCGTAACAACTCCGCCCCATTGACGCAAATGGGCGGTAGGCGTGTACGGTGGGAG
GTCTATATAAGCAGAGCTGGTTTAGTGAACCGTCAGATCAGATCTTTGTCGATCCTACCATCCACTCGAC
ACACCCGCCAGCGGCCGCCACCATGGCCTACACAAGATATGTGGATAACAATTTTTGTGGGCCGGACGGA
TACCCTTTAGAATGCATCAAAGATTTGCTTGCAAGGGCGGGCAAGGCTTCGTGCACTCTGTCCGAGCAGC
TGGACTTCATTGATACCAAGCGCGGTGTTTATTGTTGCCGAGAGCATGAACACGAGATAGCCTGGTATAC
GGAACGGTCAGAGAAAAGTTACGAACTCCAAACCCCATTCGAGATCAAGCTAGCTAAAAAGTTTGACACT
TTCAACGGCGAATGTCCCAATTTTGTCTTTCCCCTGAACTCTATTATCAAAACAATACAGCCTCGGGTGG
AGAAGAAGAAATTAGACGGATTCATGGGGCGTATTAGGAGCGTATACCCAGTGGCCAGCCCGAATGAATG
CAACCAGATGTGTCTTTCCACACTGATGAAGTGCGATCACTGTGGCGAGACTTCTTGGCAAACCGGTGAC
TTCGTAAAAGCGACATGCGAGTTTTGTGGTACCGAGAATCTGACTAAGGAGGGAGCTACCACATGCGGCT
ATTTGCCACAGAATGCAGTGGTCAAGATCTACTGTCCTGCATGCCATAACTCTGAAGTCGGCCCCGAGCA
CTCGCTCGCCGAATATCACAATGAGAGCGGGCTAAAAACTATACTGAGGAAAGGAGGTCGCACCATCGCC
TTTGGGGGCTGCGTTTTCTCCTACGTGGGGTGTCATAACAAATGTGCCTATTGGGTTCCCAGAGCCTCCG
CTAACATTGGGTGCAATCATACGGGAGTGGTCGGGGAAGGCTCAGAAGGCTTGAACGATAACCTCCTTGA
AATTCTGCAAAAGGAGAAGGTGAATATCAATATCGTTGGCGACTTCAAGTTAAATGAGGAAATCGCGATT
ATTCTGGCAAGTTTTTCTGCCTCAACTAGCGCCTTTGTAGAGACAGTGAAAGGACTCGATTATAAAGCTT
TCAAACAGATAGTCGAGAGTTGTGGTAACTTCAAGGTTACAAAGGGCAAGGCTAAAAAGGGTGCTTGGAA
CATTGGAGAGCAGAAGTCAATCTTGAGTCCACTGTACGCGTTTGCATCTGAGGCCGCCCGTGTGGTCAGG
AGCATATTCAGTCGAACCCTAGAAACCGCACAGAATAGCGTGCGGGTATTACAGAAGGCGGCTATTACTA
TTCTCGACGGTATCTCGCAGTATTCTCTGAGACTGATCGACGCCATGATGTTTACAAGCGATCTGGCAAC
GAATAACTTAGTGGTCATGGCGTACATAACCGGAGGGGTCGTGCAACTTACCTCCCAGTGGCTAACGAAC
ATCTTTGGGACGGTTTACGAGAAGCTAAAACCTGTGCTGGACTGGCTCGAAGAGAAATTCAAAGAAGGCG
TGGAATTTTTGCGTGACGGGTGGGAGATCGTAAAGTTCATATCAACATGTGCTTGCGAAATCGTTGGCGG
ACAAATCGTAACTTGCGCAAAAGAGATTAAAGAATCGGTGCAGACCTTCTTTAAACTTGTTAACAAATTC
CTGGCTTTGTGTGCCGATTCTATTATCATCGGGGGAGCAAAGCTTAAAGCCCTAAATTTAGGCGAGACAT
TTGTGACGCACAGTAAGGGCCTGTATAGAAAGTGCGTGAAGAGTCGCGAAGAAACCGGACTGCTCATGCC
CTTAAAAGCGCCAAAAGAAATAATTTTCCTGGAAGGGGAGACATTGCCCACTGAAGTGCTCACTGAGGAA
GTAGTTCTGAAAACTGGGGATCTGCAACCTTTAGAGCAGCCGACCTCCGAGGCCGTCGAGGCACCTCTCG
TGGGAACCCCGGTCTGTATTAATGGGTTGATGCTGCTCGAGATTAAGGATACCGAAAAATACTGCGCACT
AGCCCCCAACATGATGGTGACTAACAACACATTTACCCTCAAGGGAGGGGAAAACCTTTACTTTCAGTCG
AAGAGGCGATGGAAAAAGAATTTTATCGCGGTGAGTGCAGCCAACAGATTCAAAAAGATATCCTCGTCTG
GTGCCCTCTAAGCTAGCTTGACTGACTGAGATACAGCGTACCTTCAGCTCACAGACATGATAAGATACAT
TGATGAGTTTGGACAAACCACAACTAGAATGCAGTGAAAAAAATGCTTTATTTGTGAAATTTGTGATGCT
ATTGCTTTATTTGTAACCATTATAAGCTGCAATAAACAAGTTAACAACAACAATTGCATTCATTTTATGT
TTCAGGTTCAGGGGGAGGTGTGGGAGGTTTTTTAAAGCAAGTAAAACCTCTACAAATGTGGTATTGGCCC
ATCTCTATCGGTATCGTAGCATAACCCCTTGGGGCCTCTAAACGGGTCTTGAGGGGTTTTTTGTGCCCCT
CGGGCCGGATTGCTATCTACCGGCATTGGCGCAGAAAAAAATGCCTGATGCGACGCTGCGCGTCTTATAC
TCCCACATATGCCAGATTCAGCAACGGATACGGCTTCCCCAACTTGCCCACTTCCATACGTGTCCTCCTT
ACCAGAAATTTATCCTTAAGGTCGTCAGCTATCCTGCAGGCGATCTCTCGATTTCGATCAAGACATTCCT
TTAATGGTCTTTTCTGGACACCACTAGGGGTCAGAAGTAGTTCATCAAACTTTCTTCCCTCCCTAATCTC
ATTGGTTACCTTGGGCTATCGAAACTTAATTAACCAGTCAAGTCAGCTACTTGGCGAGATCGACTTGTCT
GGGTTTCGACTACGCTCAGAATTGCGTCAGTCAAGTTCGATCTGGTCCTTGCTATTGCACCCGTTCTCCG
ATTACGAGTTTCATTTAAATCATGTGAGCAAAAGGCCAGCAAAAGGCCAGGAACCGTAAAAAGGCCGCGT
TGCTGGCGTTTTTCCATAGGCTCCGCCCCCCTGACGAGCATCACAAAAATCGACGCTCAAGTCAGAGGTG
GCGAAACCCGACAGGACTATAAAGATACCAGGCGTTTCCCCCTGGAAGCTCCCTCGTGCGCTCTCCTGTT
CCGACCCTGCCGCTTACCGGATACCTGTCCGCCTTTCTCCCTTCGGGAAGCGTGGCGCTTTCTCATAGCT
CACGCTGTAGGTATCTCAGTTCGGTGTAGGTCGTTCGCTCCAAGCTGGGCTGTGTGCACGAACCCCCCGT
TCAGCCCGACCGCTGCGCCTTATCCGGTAACTATCGTCTTGAGTCCAACCCGGTAAGACACGACTTATCG
CCACTGGCAGCAGCCACTGGTAACAGGATTAGCAGAGCGAGGTATGTAGGCGGTGCTACAGAGTTCTTGA
AGTGGTGGCCTAACTACGGCTACACTAGAAGAACAGTATTTGGTATCTGCGCTCTGCTGAAGCCAGTTAC
CTTCGGAAAAAGAGTTGGTAGCTCTTGATCCGGCAAACAAACCACCGCTGGTAGCGGTGGTTTTTTTGTT
TGCAAGCAGCAGATTACGCGCAGAAAAAAAGGATCTCAAGAAGATCCTTTGATCTTTTCTACGGGGTCTG
ACGCTCAGTGGAACGAAAACTCACGTTAAGGGATTTTGGTCATGAGATTATCAAAAAGGATCTTCACCTA
GATCCTTTTAAATTAAAAATGAAGTTTTAAATCAATCTAAAGTATATATGAGTAAACTTGGTCTGACAGT
TACCAATGCTTAATCAGTGAGGCACCTATCTCAGCGATCTGTCTATTTCGTTCATCCATAGTTGCATTTA
AATTTCCGAACTCTCCAAGGCCCTCGTCGGAAAATCTTCAAACCTTTCGTCCGATCCATCTTGCAGGCTA
CCTCTCGAACGAACTATCGCAAGTCTCTTGGCCGGCCTTGCGCCTTGGCTATTGCTTGGCAGCGCCTATC
GCCAGGTATTACTCCAATCCCGAATATCCGAGATCGGGATCACCCGAGAGAAGTTCAACCTACATCCTCA
ATCCCGATCTATCCGAGATCCGAGGAATATCGAAATCGGGGCGCGCCTGGTGTACCGAGAACGATCCTCT
CAGTGCGAGTCTCGACGATCCATATCGTTGCTTGGCAGTCAGCCAGTCGGAATCCAGCTTGGGACCCAGG
AAGTCCAATCGTCAGATATTGTACTCAAGCCTGGTCACGGCAGCGTACCGATCTGTTTAAACCTAGATAT
TGATAGTCTGATCGGTCAACGTATAATCGAGTCCTAGCTTTTGCAAACATCTATCAAGAGACAGGATCAG
CAGGAGGCTTTCGCATGAGTATTCAACATTTCCGTGTCGCCCTTATTCCCTTTTTTGCGGCATTTTGCCT
TCCTGTTTTTGCTCACCCAGAAACGCTGGTGAAAGTAAAAGATGCTGAAGATCAGTTGGGTGCGCGAGTG
GGTTACATCGAACTGGATCTCAACAGCGGTAAGATCCTTGAGAGTTTTCGCCCCGAAGAACGCTTTCCAA
TGATGAGCACTTTTAAAGTTCTGCTATGTGGCGCGGTATTATCCCGTATTGACGCCGGGCAAGAGCAACT
CGGTCGCCGCATACACTATTCTCAGAATGACTTGGTTGAGTATTCACCAGTCACAGAAAAGCATCTTACG
GATGGCATGACAGTAAGAGAATTATGCAGTGCTGCCATAACCATGAGTGATAACACTGCGGCCAACTTAC
TTCTGACAACGATTGGAGGACCGAAGGAGCTAACCGCTTTTTTGCACAACATGGGGGATCATGTAACTCG
CCTTGATCGTTGGGAACCGGAGCTGAATGAAGCCATACCAAACGACGAGCGTGACACCACGATGCCTGTA
GCAATGGCAACAACCTTGCGTAAACTATTAACTGGCGAACTACTTACTCTAGCTTCCCGGCAACAGTTGA
TAGACTGGATGGAGGCGGATAAAGTTGCAGGACCACTTCTGCGCTCGGCCCTTCCGGCTGGCTGGTTTAT
TGCTGATAAATCTGGAGCCGGTGAGCGTGGGTCTCGCGGTATCATTGCAGCACTGGGGCCAGATGGTAAG
CCCTCCCGTATCGTAGTTATCTACACGACGGGGAGTCAGGCAACTATGGATGAACGAAATAGACAGATCG
CTGAGATAGGTGCCTCACTGATTAAGCATTGGTAACCGATTCTAGGTGCATTGGCGCAGAAAAAAATGCC
TGATGCGACGCTGCGCGTCTTATACTCCCACATATGCCAGATTCAGCAACGGATACGGCTTCCCCAACTT
GCCCACTTCCATACGTGTCCTCCTTACCAGAAATTTATCCTTAAGATCCCGAATCGTTTAAACTCGACTC
TGGCTCTATCGAATCTCCGTCGTTTCGAGCTTACGCGAACAGCCGTGGCGCTCATTTGCTCGTCGGGCAT
CGAATCTCGTCAGCTATCGTCAGCTTACCTTTTTGGCAGCGATCGCGGCTCCCGACATCTTGGACCATTA
GCTCCACAGGTATCTTCTTCCCTCTAGTGGTCATAACAGCAGCTTCAGCTACCTCTCAATTCAAAAAACC
CCTCAAGACCCGTTTAGAGGCCCCAAGGGGTTATGCTATCAATCGTTGCGTTACACACACAAAAAACCAA
CACACATCCATCTTCGATGGATAGCGATTTTATTATCTAACTGCTGATCGAGTGTAGCCAGATCTAGTAA
TCAATTACGGGGTCATTAGTTCATAGCCCATATATGGAGTTCCG
Features (pLannotate 1.2.2; 18 found; start..end, strand, type, name):
      1..304     +  enhancer       CMV enhancer: human cytomegalovirus immediate early enhancer
    377..394     -  promoter       CMV promoter (fragment): human cytomegalovirus (CMV) immediate early promoter
    457..508     +  promoter       CMVd2 promoter: truncated human cytomegalovirus (CMV) immediate early promoter that yields moderately reduced expression relative to the full-length promoter
    586..2499    +  CDS            R1A_SARS2 (fragment): Experimental evidence at protein level: Swiss-Prot protein existence level 1. [Non-structural protein 10]: Plays a pivotal role in viral transcription by stimulating both nsp14 3'-5' exoribonuclease and nsp16 2'-O-methyltransferase activities. Therefore plays an essential role in viral mRNAs cap methylation. From Severe acute respiratory syndrome coronavirus 2 (2019-nCoV) (SARS-CoV-2).
   2527..2543    +  CDS            CBP (fragment): calmodulin-binding peptide derived from skeletal muscle myosin light chain kinase; binds calmodulin with nanomolar affinity in the presence of calcium
   2651..2772    -  polyA_signal   SV40 poly(A) signal: SV40 polyadenylation signal
   2795..2864    -  CDS            large T antigen (fragment): large T antigen from SV40 (simian virus 40)
   2887..2933    +  terminator     T7 terminator: transcription terminator for bacteriophage T7 RNA polymerase
   2963..3099    +  terminator     rrnG terminator: transcription terminator from the E. coli ribosomal RNA rrnG operon (Albrechtsen et al., 1991)
   3144..3215    +  misc_feature   3' β-globin insulator: insulator downstream of the human β-globin locus (Farrell et al., 2002)
   3441..4029    -  rep_origin     ori: high-copy-number ColE1/pMB1/pBR322/pUC origin of replication
   4201..4265    -  CDS            bla(M) (fragment): β-lactamase lacking the signal sequence; bla(M); allows cytosolic expression of β-lactamase
   4775..5635    +  CDS            AmpR: β-lactamase; bla; confers resistance to ampicillin, carbenicillin, and related antibiotics
   5648..5784    +  terminator     rrnG terminator: transcription terminator from the E. coli ribosomal RNA rrnG operon (Albrechtsen et al., 1991)
   5936..6007    +  misc_feature   5' β-globin insulator: insulator upstream of the human β-globin locus (Farrell et al., 2002)
   6012..6058    -  terminator     T7 terminator: transcription terminator for bacteriophage T7 RNA polymerase
   6076..6124    -  polyA_signal   poly(A) signal: synthetic polyadenylation signal
   6155..6204    +  enhancer       CMV enhancer (fragment): human cytomegalovirus immediate early enhancer
