[The description below was written by a language model from this plasmid's Addgene catalogue record and pLannotate feature annotations shown in this document.]
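Description:
pGBW-m4134416 is a mammalian expression plasmid built on the pTwist_CMV_6 backbone for producing the SARS-CoV-2 non-structural protein 2 (nsp2) in transfected cells. It is maintained in E. coli as a high-copy plasmid through a ColE1/pUC-type origin and selected with ampicillin via a full-length β-lactamase (AmpR) gene. The sequenced record is 6,204 nt, in reasonable agreement with the catalogued backbone (4,180 bp) plus insert (1,913 bp). No mammalian selection marker is annotated, so the design points to transient expression.

The expression cassette begins with the human cytomegalovirus immediate-early enhancer and promoter elements, followed by a roughly 1.9 kb open reading frame that the annotation software matched to the SARS-CoV-2 replicase polyprotein 1a. The functional text attached to that hit describes nsp10, but this is simply generic annotation of the polyprotein entry. The catalogue identifies the segment as wild-type nsp2, a mature cleavage product of ORF1ab. According to the catalogue, the backbone supplies a C-terminal tag consisting of a TEV protease cleavage site and a calmodulin-binding peptide. The feature table detects only a short CBP fragment just downstream of the coding region and does not annotate the TEV site. Such a tag would allow calcium-dependent capture on calmodulin resin and subsequent tag removal by TEV protease.

An SV40 polyadenylation signal lies downstream of the cassette. It is annotated on the reverse strand, though this SV40 region carries signals in both orientations. The cassette and the bacterial segment are flanked by T7 and rrnG transcription terminators, a synthetic poly(A) signal and β-globin insulator elements, which limit read-through and interference between units. The construct suits expression and affinity purification or interaction studies of nsp2.
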