Addgene plasmid #152301: pGBW-m4134416
Purpose: Mammalian expression plasmid for SARS-CoV-2 nsp2
Depositing lab: Ginkgo Bioworks & Benjie Chen. Depositing organization: Ginkgo Bioworks.
Backbone
  Vector backbone: pTwist_CMV_6
  Backbone size w/o insert (bp): 4180
  Vector type: Mammalian Expression
Growth in bacteria
  Bacterial resistance: Ampicillin, 100 μg/mL
  Growth temperature: 37°C
  Growth strain: DH5alpha
  Copy number: High Copy
Gene/Insert
  Gene/Insert name: SARS-CoV-2 nsp2
  Species: Severe acute respiratory syndrome coronavirus 2
  Insert size (bp): 1913
  Mutation: wt
  Entrez Gene: ORF1ab (a.k.a. GU280_gp01)
  Promoter: CMV
  Tag / fusion protein: Cleavable TEV;CBP (C terminal on backbone)
  Cloning method: Unknown
Resource information
  A portion of this plasmid was derived from a plasmid made by: GinkgoBioworks
Depositor comments: NCBI reference sequence: YP_009725298.1
How to cite: pGBW-m4134416 was a gift from Ginkgo Bioworks & Benjie Chen (Addgene plasmid # 152301 ; http://n2t.net/addgene:152301 ; RRID:Addgene_152301)
